>Addgene plasmid #155479 | CPSF4L | addgene full sequence | sequence record 376009 | Addgene NGS Result
TGCGCTGCTTCGCGATGTACGGGCCAGATATACGCGTTGACATTGATTATTGACTAGGCTTTTGCAAAAA
GCTTTGCAAAGATGGATAAAGTTTTAAACAGAGAGGAATCTTTGCAGCTAATGGACCTTCTAGGTCTTGA
AAGGAGTGGGAATTGGCTCCGGTGCCCGTCAGTGGGCAGAGCGCACATCGCCCACAGTCCCCGAGAAGTT
GGGGGGAGGGGTCGGCAATTGAACCGGTGCCTAGAGAAGGTGGCGCGGGGTAAACTGGGAAAGTGATGTC
GTGTACTGGCTCCGCCTTTTTCCCGAGGGTGGGGGAGAACCGTATATAAGTGCAGTAGTCGCCGTGAACG
TTCTTTTTCGCAACGGGTTTGCCGCCAGAACACAGGTAAGTGCCGTGTGTGGTTCCCGCGGGCCTGGCCT
CTTTACGGGTTATGGCCCTTGCGTGCCTTGAATTACTTCCACCTGGCTGCAGTACGTGATTCTTGATCCC
GAGCTTCGGGTTGGAAGTGGGTGGGAGAGTTCGAGGCCTTGCGCTTAAGGAGCCCCTTCGCCTCGTGCTT
GAGTTGAGGCCTGGCCTGGGCGCTGGGGCCGCCGCGTGCGAATCTGGTGGCACCTTCGCGCCTGTCTCGC
TGCTTTCGATAAGTCTCTAGCCATTTAAAATTTTTGATGACCTGCTGCGACGCTTTTTTTCTGGCAAGAT
AGTCTTGTAAATGCGGGCCAAGATCTGCACACTGGTATTTCGGTTTTTGGGGCCGCGGGCGGCGACGGGG
CCCGTGCGTCCCAGCGCACATGTTCGGCGAGGCGGGGCCTGCGAGCGCGGCCACCGAGAATCGGACGGGG
GTAGTCTCAAGCTGGCCGGCCTGCTCTGGTGCCTGGCCTCGCGCCGCCGTGTATCGCCCCGCCCTGGGCG
GCAAGGCTGGCCCGGTCGGCACCAGTTGCGTGAGCGGAAAGATGGCCGCTTCCCGGCCCTGCTGCAGGGA
GCTCAAAATGGAGGACGCGGCGCTCGGGAGAGCGGGCGGGTGAGTCACCCACACAAAGGAAAAGGGCCTT
TCCGTCCTCAGCCGTCGCTTCATGTGACTCCACGGAGTACCGGGCGCCGTCCAGGCACCTCGATTAGTTC
TCGAGCTTTTGGAGTACGTCGTCTTTAGGTTGGGGGGAGGGGTTTTATGCGATGGAGTTTCCCCACACTG
AGTGGGTGGAGACTGAAGTTAGGCCAGCTTGGCACTTGATGTAATTCTCCTTGGAATTTGCCCTTTTTGA
GTTTGGATCTTGGTTCATTCTCAAGCCTCAGACAGTGGTTCAAAGTTTTTTTCTTCCATTTCAGGTGTCG
TGAGGAATTAGCTTGGTACTAATACGACTCACTATAGGGAGACCCAAGCTGGCTAGGTAAGCTTGGTACC
GAGCTCGGATCCACTAGTCCAGTGTGGTGGAATTCTGCAGATATCAACAAGTTTGTACAAAAAAGTTGGC
ACCATGCAAGAGGTCATTGCGGGGCTAGAGCGGTTCACCTTTGCCTTCGAGAAGGATGTCGAGATGCAGA
AGGGCACTGGGCTCCTGCCTTTCCAGGGCATGGACAAGTCGGCCTCAGCTGTGTGCAACTTCTTCACTAA
AGGGCTCTGTGAGAAAGGGAAACTCTGCCCCTTCCGACATGACCGAGGGGAGAAGATGGTGGTATGCAAG
CACTGGCTCCGGGGGCTCTGCAAGAAGGGTGATCACTGCAAGTTCCTGCACCAGTATGACCTCACCAGGA
TGCCTGAGTGCTACTTCTACTCCAAGTTTGGTGACTGCAGCAACAAGGAGTGTTCCTTCCTCCATGTGAA
GCCAGCTTTCAAGTCCCAGGACTGTCCTTGGTATGACCAAGGTTTCTGCAAGGACGGTCCTCTGTGTAAA
TACCGCCATGTCCCCAGAATAATGTGTCTCAACTATTTAGTTGGCTTCTGCCCCGAGGGACCCAAGTGCC
AATTTGCTCAGAAGATTCGGGAATTCAAGCTGCTGCCTGGAAGCAAGATCTTGCCAACTTTCTTGTACAA
AGTGGTTGATATCCAGCACAGTGGCGGCCGCTCGAGTCTAGAGGGCCCGCGGTTCGAAACCAGCGGAGGC
GGCGGAAGCGGGGGAGGAGGCAGCGGCGGAGGCGGCAGCGGGGGCGGCGGAAGCGCTACCGGTAAGCCTA
TCCCTAACCCTCTCCTCGGTCTCGATTCTACGCGTACCGGTATGGCTTCTAACTTTACTCAGTTCGTTCT
CGTCGACAATGGCGGAACTGGCGACGTGACTGTCGCCCCAAGCAACTTCGCTAACGGGGTCGCTGAATGG
ATCAGCTCTAACTCGCGATCACAGGCTTACAAAGTAACCTGTAGCGTTCGTCAGAGCTCTGCGCAGAATC
GCAAATACACCATCAAAGTCGAGGTGCCTAAAGTGGCAACCCAGACTGTTGGTGGTGAAGAGCTTCCTGT
AGCCGGATGGAGATCTTACTTAAATATGGAACTAACCATTCCAATTTTCGCCACGAATTCCGACTGCGAG
CTTATTGTTAAGGCAATGCAAGGTCTCCTAAAAGATGGAAACCCGATTCCCTCGGCCATCGCGGCCAACT
CCGGCATCTACGGAGGTGGAGGTGGATCTCGTACGGGTTAGTAATGAGTTTAAACCCGCTGATCAGCCTC
GACTGTGCCTTCTAGTTGCCAGCCATCTGTTGTTTGCCCCTCCCCCGTGCCTTCCTTGACCCTGGAAGGT
GCCACTCCCACTGTCCTTTCCTAATAAAATGAGGAAATTGCATCGCATTGTCTGAGTAGGTGTCATTCTA
TTCTGGGGGGTGGGGTGGGGCAGGACAGCAAGGGGGAGGATTGGGAAGACAATAGCAGGCATGCTGGGGA
TGCGGTGGGCTCTATGGCTTCTGAGGCGGAAAGAACCAGCTGGGGCTCTAGGGGGTATCCCC
[124 nt withheld, positions 2933-3056]
C
[91 nt withheld, positions 3058-3148]
AGGGTGATGGTTCACGTACCTAGAAGTTCCTATTCCGAAGTTCCTATTCTCTAGAAAGTATAGGAACTTC
CTTGGCCAAAAAGCCTGAACTCACCGCGACGTCTGTCGAGAAGTTTCTGATCGAAAAGTTCGACAGCGTC
TCCGACCTGATGCAGCTCTCGGAGGGCGAAGAATCTCGTGCTTTCAGCTTCGATGTAGGAGGGCGTGGAT
ATGTCCTGCGGGTAAATAGCTGCGCCGATGGTTTCTACAAAGATCGTTATGTTTATCGGCACTTTGCATC
GGCCGCGCTCCCGATTCCGGAAGTGCTTGACATTGGGGAATTCAGCGAGAGCCTGACCTATTGCATCTCC
CGCCGTGCACAGGGTGTCACGTTGCAAGACCTGCCTGAAACCGAACTGCCCGCTGTTCTGCAGCCGGTCG
CGGAGGCCATGGATGCGATCGCTGCGGCCGATCTTAGCCAGACGAGCGGGTTCGGCCCATTCGGACCGCA
AGGAATCGGTCAATACACTACATGGCGTGATTTCATATGCGCGATTGCTGATCCCCATGTGTATCACTGG
CAAACTGTGATGGACGACACCGTCAGTGCGTCCGTCGCGCAGGCTCTCGATGAGCTGATGCTTTGGGCCG
AGGACTGCCCCGAAGTCCGGCACCTCGTGCACGCGGATTTCGGCTCCAACAATGTCCTGACGGACAATGG
CCGCATAACAGCGGTCATTGACTGGAGCGAGGCGATGTTCGGGGATTCCCAATACGAGGTCGCCAACATC
TTCTTCTGGAGGCCGTGGTTGGCTTGTATGGAGCAGCAGACGCGCTACTTCGAGCGGAGGCATCCGGAGC
TTGCAGGATCGCCGCGGCTCCGGGCGTATATGCTCCGCATTGGTCTTGACCAACTCTATCAGAGCTTGGT
TGACGGCAATTTCGATGATGCAGCTTGGGCGCAGGGTCGATGCGACGCAATCGTCCGATCCGGAGCCGGG
ACTGTCGGGCGTACACAAATCGCCCGCAGAAGCGCGGCCGTCTGGACCGATGGCTGTGTAGAAGTACTCG
CCGATAGTGGAAACCGACGCCCCAGCACTCGTCCGAGGGCAAAGGAATAGCACGTACTACGAGATTTCGA
TTCCACCGCCGCCTTCTATGAAAGGTTGGGCTTCGGAATCGTTTTCCGGGACGCCGGCTGGATGATCCTC
CAGCGCGGGGATCTCATGCTGGAGTTCTTCGCCCACCCCAACTTGTTTATTGCAGCTTATAATGGTTACA
AATAAAGCAATAGCATCACAAATTTCACAAATAAAGCATTTTTTTCACTGCATTCTAGTTGTGGTTTGTC
CAAACTCATCAATGTATCTTATCATGTCTGTATACCGTCGACCTCTAGCTAGAGCTTGGCGTAATCATGG
TCATAGCTGTTTCCTGTGTGAAATTGTTATCCGCTCACAATTCCACACAACATACGAGCCGGAAGCATAA
AGTGTAAAGCCTGGGGTGCCTAATGAGTGAGCTAACTCACATTAATTGCGTTGCGCTCACTGCCCGCTTT
CCAGTCGGGAAACCTGTCGTGCCAGCTGCATTAATGAATCGGCCAACGCGCGGGGAGAGGCGGTTTGCGT
ATTGGGCGCTCTTCCGCTTCCTCGCTCACTGACTCGCTGCGCTCGGTCGTTCGGCTGCGGCGAGCGGTAT
CAGCTCACTCAAAGGCGGTAATACGGTTATCCACAGAATCAGGGGATAACGCAGGAAAGAACATGTGAGC
AAAAGGCCAGCAAAAGGCCAGGAACCGTAAAAAGGCCGCGTTGCTGGCGTTTTTCCATAGGCTCCGCCCC
CCTGACGAGCATCACAAAAATCGACGCTCAAGTCAGAGGTGGCGAAACCCGACAGGACTATAAAGATACC
AGGCGTTTCCCCCTGGAAGCTCCCTCGTGCGCTCTCCTGTTCCGACCCTGCCGCTTACCGGATACCTGTC
CGCCTTTCTCCCTTCGGGAAGCGTGGCGCTTTCTCATAGCTCACGCTGTAGGTATCTCAGTTCGGTGTAG
GTCGTTCGCTCCAAGCTGGGCTGTGTGCACGAACCCCCCGTTCAGCCCGACCGCTGCGCCTTATCCGGTA
ACTATCGTCTTGAGTCCAACCCGGTAAGACACGACTTATCGCCACTGGCAGCAGCCACTGGTAACAGGAT
TAGCAGAGCGAGGTATGTAGGCGGTGCTACAGAGTTCTTGAAGTGGTGGCCTAACTACGGCTACACTAGA
AGAACAGTATTTGGTATCTGCGCTCTGCTGAAGCCAGTTACCTTCGGAAAAAGAGTTGGTAGCTCTTGAT
CCGGCAAACAAACCACCGCTGGTAGCGGTGGTTTTTTTGTTTGCAAGCAGCAGATTACGCGCAGAAAAAA
AGGATCTCAAGAAGATCCTTTGATCTTTTCTACGGGGTCTGACGCTCAGTGGAACGAAAACTCACGTTAA
GGGATTTTGGTCATGAGATTATCAAAAAGGATCTTCACCTAGATCCTTTTAAATTAAAAATGAAGTTTTA
AATCAATCTAAAGTATATATGAGTAAACTTGGTCTGACAGTTACCAATGCTTAATCAGTGAGGCACCTAT
CTCAGCGATCTGTCTATTTCGTTCATCCATAGTTGCCTGACTCCCCGTCGTGTAGATAACTACGATACGG
GAGGGCTTACCATCTGGCCCCAGTGCTGCAATGATACCGCGAGACCCACGCTCACCGGCTCCAGATTTAT
CAGCAATAAACCAGCCAGCCGGAAGGGCCGAGCGCAGAAGTGGTCCTGCAACTTTATCCGCCTCCATCCA
GTCTATTAATTGTTGCCGGGAAGCTAGAGTAAGTAGTTCGCCAGTTAATAGTTTGCGCAACGTTGTTGCC
ATTGCTACAGGCATCGTGGTGTCACGCTCGTCGTTTGGTATGGCTTCATTCAGCTCCGGTTCCCAACGAT
CAAGGCGAGTTACATGATCCCCCATGTTGTGCAAAAAAGCGGTTAGCTCCTTCGGTCCTCCGATCGTTGT
CAGAAGTAAGTTGGCCGCAGTGTTATCACTCATGGTTATGGCAGCACTGCATAATTCTCTTACTGTCATG
CCATCCGTAAGATGCTTTTCTGTGACTGGTGAGTACTCAACCAAGTCATTCTGAGAATAGTGTATGCGGC
GACCGAGTTGCTCTTGCCCGGCGTCAATACGGGATAATACCGCGCCACATAGCAGAACTTTAAAAGTGCT
CATCATTGGAAAACGTTCTTCGGGGCGAAAACTCTCAAGGATCTTACCGCTGTTGAGATCCAGTTCGATG
TAACCCACTCGTGCACCCAACTGATCTTCAGCATCTTTTACTTTCACCAGCGTTTCTGGGTGAGCAAAAA
CAGGAAGGCAAAATGCCGCAAAAAAGGGAATAAGGGCGACACGGAAATGTTGAATACTCATACTCTTCCT
TTTTCAATATTATTGAAGCATTTATCAGGGTTATTGTCTCATGAGCGGATACATATTTGAATGTATTTAG
AAAAATAAACAAATAGGGGTTCCGCGCACATTTCCCCGAAAAGTGCCACCTGACGTCGACGGATCGGGAG
ATCTCCCGATCCCCTATGGTGCACTCTCAGTACAATCTGCTCTGATGCCGCATAGTTAAGCCAGTATCTG
CTCCCTGCTTGTGTGTTGGAGGTCGCTGAGTAGTGCGCGAGCAAAATTTAAGCTACAACAAGGCAAGGCT
TGACCGACAATTGCATGAAGAATCTGCTTAGGGTTAGGCGTTT
Features (pLannotate 1.2.2; 24 found; start..end, strand, type, name):
     39..57      +  enhancer       CMV enhancer (fragment): human cytomegalovirus immediate early enhancer
     82..148     +  CDS            small t antigen (fragment): SV40 (simian virus 40) small t antigen
    155..1333    +  promoter       EF-1α promoter: strong constitutive promoter for human elongation factor EF-1α
   1350..1368    +  promoter       T7 promoter: promoter for bacteriophage T7 RNA polymerase
   1448..1465    +  protein_bind   attB1 (fragment): mutant version of attB; core recombination site for the Gateway® BP reaction BP Clonase™
   1474..2010    +  CDS            CPSF4L: CPS4L_HUMAN - Experimental evidence at transcript level: Swiss-Prot protein existence level 2. From Homo sapiens (Human).
   2018..2035    -  protein_bind   attB2 (fragment): mutant version of attB; core recombination site for the Gateway® BP reaction BP Clonase™
   2161..2202    +  CDS            V5 tag: epitope tag from simian virus 5
   2215..2601    +  CDS            MS2: bacteriophage MS2 coat protein binds to a specific stem-loop structure in the viral RNA (Peabody, 1993)
   2663..2887    +  polyA_signal   bGH poly(A) signal: bovine growth hormone polyadenylation signal
   2891..2912    +  promoter       SV40 promoter (fragment): SV40 enhancer and early promoter
   2933..3166    +  rep_origin     f1 ori (fragment) (sequence partly withheld): f1 bacteriophage origin of replication; arrow indicates direction of (+) strand synthesis
   3171..3218    +  protein_bind   FRT: FLP-mediated recombination occurs in the 8-bp core sequence TCTAGAAA (Turan and Bode, 2011). FLP recombinase from the Saccharomyces cerevisiae 2μ plasmid
   3226..4248    +  CDS            HygR: aminoglycoside phosphotransferase from E. coli; aph(4)-Ia; confers resistance to hygromycin
   4258..4383    +  CDS            ble (fragment): BLE_KLEPN - Experimental evidence at protein level: Swiss-Prot protein existence level 1. Binding protein with a strong affinity to the bleomycin family of antibiotics. Binds to CL990; an antimitotic-antibiotic compound. From Klebsiella pneumoniae.
   4378..4499    +  polyA_signal   SV40 poly(A) signal: SV40 polyadenylation signal
   4572..4588    -  protein_bind   lac operator: The lac repressor binds to the lac operator to inhibit transcription in E. coli. This inhibition can be relieved by adding lactose or isopropyl-β-D-thiogalactopyranoside (IPTG). lac repressor encoded by lacI
   4596..4626    -  promoter       lac promoter: promoter for the E. coli lac operon
   4641..4662    -  protein_bind   CAP binding site: CAP binding activates transcription in the presence of cAMP. E. coli catabolite activator protein
   4675..4767    -  CDS            lacI (fragment): lac repressor; lacI; The lac repressor binds to the lac operator to inhibit transcription in E. coli. This inhibition can be relieved by adding lactose or isopropyl-β-D-thiogalactopyranoside (IPTG).
   4950..5538    -  rep_origin     ori: high-copy-number ColE1/pMB1/pBR322/pUC origin of replication
   5709..6569    -  CDS            AmpR: β-lactamase; bla; confers resistance to ampicillin, carbenicillin, and related antibiotics
   6570..6674    -  promoter       AmpR promoter: bla
   6733..6785    -  misc_feature   bom (fragment): basis of mobility region from pBR322
