[The description below was written by a language model from this plasmid's Addgene catalogue record and pLannotate feature annotations shown in this document.]
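Description:
CPSF4L is a mammalian expression plasmid built by Gateway recombination of the human CPSF4L open reading frame (about 540 bp, unmutated) into the E2.pEF5-DEST-FL-V5-MCP destination backbone. The ORF is flanked by residual attB1 and attB2 sites and sits downstream of the strong constitutive EF-1α promoter. A T7 promoter lies just upstream of the insert. The coding sequence reads through into a backbone-encoded C-terminal V5 epitope tag followed by the bacteriophage MS2 coat protein (MCP), and the transcript ends at a bovine growth hormone polyadenylation signal. The sequenced record is 6,901 nt. That is shorter than the listed empty backbone size, as expected when the Gateway selection cassette of a destination vector is replaced by a small ORF.

The MCP moiety binds MS2 RNA stem-loops, so the fusion protein can be artificially recruited to a reporter mRNA carrying such hairpins. The record gives the purpose as an RNA-binding protein tethering screen, part of a large-scale tethered function effort to identify factors that affect mRNA stability and translation, and the V5 tag allows detection of the fusion.

Downstream of the expression cassette is an FRT site directly preceding a hygromycin resistance gene with an SV40 polyadenylation signal. No full promoter is annotated for this gene, an arrangement typical of FLP-mediated integration into a genomic FRT landing site, although the record does not state that use. In E. coli the plasmid is maintained at high copy through a ColE1/pUC-type origin and selected with ampicillin via the β-lactamase gene. The remaining annotations (f1 ori, lac regulatory elements, and CMV, SV40, ble and lacI fragments) are backbone remnants.
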