Addgene plasmid #155479: CPSF4L
Purpose: For use in RBP tethering screen
Depositing lab: Eugene Yeo. Depositing organization: University of California, San Diego (UCSD). Publication: Large-scale tethered function assays identify factors that regulate mRNA stability and translation. Luo EC, Nathanson JL, Tan FE, Schwartz JL, Schmok JC, Shankar A, Markmiller S, Yee BA, Sathe S, Pratt GA, Scaletta DB, Ha Y, Hill DE, Aigner S, Yeo GW. Nat Struct Mol Biol. 2020 Oct;27(10):989-1000. doi: 10.1038/s41594-020-0477-6. Epub 2020 Aug 17. PubMed 32807991.
Backbone
  Vector backbone: E2.pEF5-DEST-FL-V5-MCP
  Backbone size w/o insert (bp): 7357
  Vector type: Mammalian Expression
Growth in bacteria
  Bacterial resistance: Ampicillin, 100 μg/mL
  Growth temperature: 37°C
  Growth strain: DH5alpha
  Copy number: High Copy
Gene/Insert
  Gene/Insert name: CPSF4L (alt name: Accession: BC157870.1)
  Species: H. sapiens (human)
  Insert size (bp): 540
  Mutation: none
  Entrez Gene: CPSF4L
  Promoter: EF-1a
  Tag / fusion protein: V5-MCP (C terminal on backbone)
  Cloning method: Gateway Cloning
  Sequencing primers: 5′ TAATACGACTCACTATAGGG; 3′ gctcgagtctagagggc
Resource information
  A portion of this plasmid was derived from a plasmid made by: DNASU Plasmid Repository Center for Personalized Diagnostics Biodesign Institute
Terms and licenses: Academic/Nonprofit Terms; Industry Terms: Not Available to Industry
How to cite: CPSF4L was a gift from Eugene Yeo (Addgene plasmid # 155479 ; http://n2t.net/addgene:155479 ; RRID:Addgene_155479)
