>Addgene plasmid #155479 | CPSF4L | depositor partial sequence | sequence record 300883 | Insert Sequence
ATGCAAGAGGTCATTGCGGGGCTAGAGCGGTTCACCTTTGCCTTCGAGAAGGATGTCGAGATGCAGAAGG
GCACTGGGCTCCTGCCTTTCCAGGGCATGGACAAGTCGGCCTCAGCTGTGTGCAACTTCTTCACTAAAGG
GCTCTGTGAGAAAGGGAAACTCTGCCCCTTCCGACATGACCGAGGGGAGAAGATGGTGGTATGCAAGCAC
TGGCTCCGGGGGCTCTGCAAGAAGGGTGATCACTGCAAGTTCCTGCACCAGTATGACCTCACCAGGATGC
CTGAGTGCTACTTCTACTCCAAGTTTGGTGACTGCAGCAACAAGGAGTGTTCCTTCCTCCATGTGAAGCC
AGCTTTCAAGTCCCAGGACTGTCCTTGGTATGACCAAGGTTTCTGCAAGGACGGTCCTCTGTGTAAATAC
CGCCATGTCCCCAGAATAATGTGTCTCAACTATTTAGTTGGCTTCTGCCCCGAGGGACCCAAGTGCCAAT
TTGCTCAGAAGATTCGGGAATTCAAGCTGCTGCCTGGAAGCAAGATCTAA
